Addgene plasmid #81842: pDONR223_C1orf150_WT
Purpose: Gateway Donor vector containing C1ORF150 , part of the Target Accelerator Plasmid Collection.
Depositing lab: Jesse Boehm & William Hahn & David Root. Depositing organization: Broad Institute. Publication: Systematic Functional Interrogation of Rare Cancer Variants Identifies Oncogenic Alleles. Kim E, Ilic N, Shrestha Y, Zou L, Kamburov A, Zhu C, Yang X, Lubonja R, Tran N, Nguyen C, Lawrence MS, Piccioni F, Bagul M, Doench JG, Chouinard CR, Wu X, Hogstrom L, Natoli T, Tamayo P, Horn H, Corsello SM, Lage K, Root DE, Subramanian A, Golub TR, Getz G, Boehm JS, Hahn WC. Cancer Discov. 2016 Jul;6(7):714-26. doi: 10.1158/2159-8290.CD-16-0160. Epub 2016 May 4. PubMed 27147599.
Backbone
  Vector backbone: pDONR223
  Backbone manufacturer: Invitrogen
  Backbone size w/o insert (bp): 2790
  Vector type: Gateway Entry vector
Growth in bacteria
  Bacterial resistance: Spectinomycin, 50 μg/mL
  Growth temperature: 37°C
  Growth strain: DH5alpha
  Copy number: High Copy
Gene/Insert
  Gene/Insert name: C1ORF150
  Species: H. sapiens (human)
  Mutation: WT
  GenBank ID: NM_145278.4
  Entrez Gene: GCSAML (a.k.a. C1orf150)
  Promoter: None
  Cloning method: Gateway Cloning
  Sequencing primers: 5′ M13pUC-fwd; 3′ M13-Rev
Terms and licenses: Academic/Nonprofit Terms; Industry Terms: Not Available to Industry
Depositor comments: Closed state: stop codon immediately follows insert
How to cite: pDONR223_C1orf150_WT was a gift from Jesse Boehm & William Hahn & David Root (Addgene plasmid # 81842 ; http://n2t.net/addgene:81842 ; RRID:Addgene_81842)
