[The description below was written by a language model from this plasmid's Addgene catalogue record and pLannotate feature annotations shown in this document.]
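Description:
pDONR223_C1orf150_WT is a Gateway entry clone built on the Invitrogen pDONR223 backbone and carrying the wild-type human open reading frame C1ORF150, now named GCSAML. It is a small bacterial plasmid (the sequenced record is about 3.2 kb) maintained at high copy in E. coli through a ColE1/pUC-type origin. Selection is with spectinomycin, conferred by the aadA (SmR) aminoglycoside adenylyltransferase gene. Upstream of that marker lie fragments of a class 1 integron Pc promoter and of a gentamicin acetyltransferase gene, apparently remnants of the cassette the resistance gene came from. rrnB T1 and T2 terminators insulate the cloning region from read-through transcription, and short lacZα and lacI fragments are backbone remnants with no evident function.

The roughly 400 bp GCSAML coding sequence sits between two attL recombination sites, both labelled attL3 by the automated annotation and lying in opposite orientations. These sites allow the ORF to be moved by an LR Clonase reaction into any compatible attR-containing destination vector. The record lists no promoter for the insert, so the plasmid is a shuttle and archival clone rather than an expression construct. The only nearby promoter is a T7 promoter beyond the 3′ attL site, pointing back toward the insert in antisense. The clone is in the "closed" configuration, with a stop codon immediately after the ORF, so it yields native or N-terminally tagged protein after transfer but cannot be fused to C-terminal tags. It belongs to the Target Accelerator Plasmid Collection, where wild-type clones like this one serve as reference alleles in the functional study of rare cancer-associated variants.
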