Features (pLannotate 1.2.2; 12 found; start..end, strand, type, name):
     38..74      -  CDS            lacZα (fragment): LacZα fragment of β-galactosidase; lacZ fragment
     91..186     +  protein_bind   attL3: mutant version of attL; recombination site for the Gateway® LR reaction LR Clonase™
    192..596     +  CDS            GCSAML: GSAML_HUMAN - Also known as C1orf150. Experimental evidence at protein level: Swiss-Prot protein existence level 1. From Homo sapiens (Human).
    604..699     -  protein_bind   attL3: mutant version of attL; recombination site for the Gateway® LR reaction LR Clonase™
    718..736     -  promoter       T7 promoter: promoter for bacteriophage T7 RNA polymerase
    926..949     +  promoter       Pc promoter (fragment): intI1 (promoter lies within the coding sequence); class 1 integron promoter
   1125..1181    +  CDS            GmR (fragment): gentamycin acetyltransferase; aacC1; confers resistance to gentamycin
   1188..1979    +  CDS            SmR: aminoglycoside adenylyltransferase (Murphy, 1985); aadA; confers resistance to spectinomycin and streptomycin
   2072..2660    +  rep_origin     ori: high-copy-number ColE1/pMB1/pBR322/pUC origin of replication
   2843..2935    +  CDS            lacI (fragment): lac repressor; lacI; The lac repressor binds to the lac operator to inhibit transcription in E. coli. This inhibition can be relieved by adding lactose or isopropyl-β-D-thiogalactopyranoside (IPTG).
   2990..3017    -  terminator     rrnB T2 terminator: transcription terminator T2 from the E. coli rrnB gene
   3149..3192    +  terminator     rrnB T1 terminator: Escherichia coli rrnB; transcription terminator T1 from the E. coli rrnB gene
>Addgene plasmid #81842 | pDONR223_C1orf150_WT | addgene full sequence | sequence record 168729 | Addgene NGS Result
GGCAGTTCCCTACTCTCGCGTTAACGCTAGCATGGATGTTTTCCCAGTCACGACGTTGTAAAACGACGGC
CAGTCTTAAGCTCGGGCCCCAAATAATGATTTTATTTTGACTGATAGTGACCTGTTCGTTGCAACAAATT
GATGAGCAATGCTTTTTTATAATGCCAACTTTGTACAAAAAAGTTGGCACCATGGGAAATTATCTCCTGC
GAAAACTCAGTTGCCTGGGAGAGAATCAAAAGAAGCCCAAGAAAGGAAACCCAGATGAGGAAAGAAAACG
GCAGGAAATGACTACATTTGAAAGAAAACTTCAAGATCAAGATAAGAAAAGCCAAGAAGTTTCATCCACT
TCTAATCAGGAAAACGAGAATGGCAGTGGTTCTGAAGAAGTGTGCTACACTGTCATTAATCACATCCCCC
ATCAGAGATCCTCCCTGAGCTCCAATGATGATGGCTATGAGAACATTGACTCCCTCACAAGGAAAGTGAG
ACAGTTTAGAGAAAGGTCAGAGACAGAATATGCCCTTCTTAGGACTTCTGTTAGTAGGCCTTGTTCCTGC
ACCCATGAGCATGATTATGAAGTTGTGTTTCCACACTGATTGCCAACTTTCTTGTACAAAGTTGGCATTA
TAAGAAAGCATTGCTTATCAATTTGTTGCAACGAACAGGTCACTATCAGTCAAAATAAAATCATTATTTG
CCATCCAGCTGATATCCCCTATAGTGAGTCGTATTACATGGTCATAGCTGTTTCCTGGCAGCTCTGGCCC
GTGTCTCAAAATCTCTGATGTTACATTGCACAAGATAAAAATATATCATCATGCCTCCTCTAGACCAGCC
AGGACAGAAATGCCTCGACTTCGCTGCTACCCAAGGTTGCCGGGTGACGCACACCGTGGAAACGGATGAA
GGCACGAACCCAGTGGACATAAGCCTGTTCGGTTCGTAAGCTGTAATGCAAGTAGCGTATGCGCTCACGC
AACTGGTCCAGAACCTTGACCGAACGCAGCGGTGGTAACGGCGCAGTGGCGGTTTTCATGGCTTGTTATG
ACTGTTTTTTTGGGGTACAGTCTATGCCTCGGGCATCCAAGCAGCAAGCGCGTTACGCCGTGGGTCGATG
TTTGATGTTATGGAGCAGCAACGATGTTACGCAGCAGGGCAGTCGCCCTAAAACAAAGTTAAACATTATG
AGGGAAGCGGTGATCGCCGAAGTATCGACTCAACTATCAGAGGTAGTTGGCGTCATCGAGCGCCATCTCG
AACCGACGTTGCTGGCCGTACATTTGTACGGCTCCGCAGTGGATGGCGGCCTGAAGCCACACAGTGATAT
TGATTTGCTGGTTACGGTGACCGTAAGGCTTGATGAAACAACGCGGCGAGCTTTGATCAACGACCTTTTG
GAAACTTCGGCTTCCCCTGGAGAGAGCGAGATTCTCCGCGCTGTAGAAGTCACCATTGTTGTGCACGACG
ACATCATTCCGTGGCGTTATCCAGCTAAGCGCGAACTGCAATTTGGAGAATGGCAGCGCAATGACATTCT
TGCAGGTATCTTCGAGCCAGCCACGATCGACATTGATCTGGCTATCTTGCTGACAAAAGCAAGAGAACAT
AGCGTTGCCTTGGTAGGTCCAGCGGCGGAGGAACTCTTTGATCCGGTTCCTGAACAGGATCTATTTGAGG
CGCTAAATGAAACCTTAACGCTATGGAACTCGCCGCCCGACTGGGCTGGCGATGAGCGAAATGTAGTGCT
TACGTTGTCCCGCATTTGGTACAGCGCAGTAACCGGCAAAATCGCGCCGAAGGATGTCGCTGCCGACTGG
GCAATGGAGCGCCTGCCGGCCCAGTATCAGCCCGTCATACTTGAAGCTAGACAGGCTTATCTTGGACAAG
AAGAAGATCGCTTGGCCTCGCGCGCAGATCAGTTGGAAGAATTTGTCCACTACGTGAAAGGCGAGATCAC
CAAGGTAGTCGGCAAATAACCCTCGAGCCACCCATGACCAAAATCCCTTAACGTGAGTTACGCGTCGTTC
CACTGAGCGTCAGACCCCGTAGAAAAGATCAAAGGATCTTCTTGAGATCCTTTTTTTCTGCGCGTAATCT
GCTGCTTGCAAACAAAAAAACCACCGCTACCAGCGGTGGTTTGTTTGCCGGATCAAGAGCTACCAACTCT
TTTTCCGAAGGTAACTGGCTTCAGCAGAGCGCAGATACCAAATACTGTTCTTCTAGTGTAGCCGTAGTTA
GGCCACCACTTCAAGAACTCTGTAGCACCGCCTACATACCTCGCTCTGCTAATCCTGTTACCAGTGGCTG
CTGCCAGTGGCGATAAGTCGTGTCTTACCGGGTTGGACTCAAGACGATAGTTACCGGATAAGGCGCAGCG
GTCGGGCTGAACGGGGGGTTCGTGCACACAGCCCAGCTTGGAGCGAACGACCTACACCGAACTGAGATAC
CTACAGCGTGAGCTATGAGAAAGCGCCACGCTTCCCGAAGGGAGAAAGGCGGACAGGTATCCGGTAAGCG
GCAGGGTCGGAACAGGAGAGCGCACGAGGGAGCTTCCAGGGGGAAACGCCTGGTATCTTTATAGTCCTGT
CGGGTTTCGCCACCTCTGACTTGAGCGTCGATTTTTGTGATGCTCGTCAGGGGGGCGGAGCCTATGGAAA
AACGCCAGCAACGCGGCCTTTTTACGGTTCCTGGCCTTTTGCTGGCCTTTTGCTCACATGTTCTTTCCTG
CGTTATCCCCTGATTCTGTGGATAACCGTATTACCGCCTTTGAGTGAGCTGATACCGCTCGCCGCAGCCG
AACGACCGAGCGCAGCGAGTCAGTGAGCGAGGAAGCGGAAGAGCGCCCAATACGCAAACCGCCTCTCCCC
GCGCGTTGGCCGATTCATTAATGCAGCTGGCACGACAGGTTTCCCGACTGGAAAGCGGGCAGTGAGCGCA
ACGCAATTAATACGCGTACCGCTAGCCAGGAAGAGTTTGTAGAAACGCAAAAAGGCCATCCGTCAGGATG
GCCTTCTGCTTAGTTTGATGCCTGGCAGTTTATGGCGGGCGTCCTGCCCGCCACCCTCCGGGCCGTTGCT
TCACAACGTTCAAATCCGCTCCCGGCGGATTTGTCCTACTCAGGAGAGCGTTCACCGACAAACAACAGAT
AAAACGAAAGGCCCAGTCTTCCGACTGAGCCTTTCGTTTTATTTGATGCCT
