>Addgene plasmid #81842 | pDONR223_C1orf150_WT | depositor partial sequence | sequence record 155161 | Insert sequence
ATGGGAAATTATCTCCTGCGAAAACTCAGTTGCCTGGGAGAGAATCAAAAGAAGCCCAAGAAAGGAAACC
CAGATGAGGAAAGAAAACGGCAGGAAATGACTACATTTGAAAGAAAACTTCAAGATCAAGATAAGAAAAG
CCAAGAAGTTTCATCCACTTCTAATCAGGAAAACGAGAATGGCAGTGGTTCTGAAGAAGTGTGCTACACT
GTCATTAATCACATCCCCCATCAGAGATCCTCCCTGAGCTCCAATGATGATGGCTATGAGAACATTGACT
CCCTCACAAGGAAAGTGAGACAGTTTAGAGAAAGGTCAGAGACAGAATATGCCCTTCTTAGGACTTCTGT
TAGTAGGCCTTGTTCCTGCACCCATGAGCATGATTATGAAGTTGTGTTTCCACAC
